>Addgene plasmid #237486 | CCLMPC_HA-NUP98::RAP1GDS1 | addgene full sequence | sequence record 475554 | Addgene NGS Result
TGCACAGATTGTAATTGACCATTTAAGGTCACTGTGCAGTATAACAGATCCCGCCAATGAGAAGCTCTTG
ACTGTCTTTTGTGGCATGCTGATGAACTATAGCAATGAGAATGATTCGCTTCAAGCTCAGCTTATCAATA
TGGGTGTTATTCCTACCTTAGTGAAATTACTGGGCATCCACTGCCAAAATGCAGCTCTTACAGAAATGTG
TCTTGTTGCATTTGGTAATTTAGCAGAACTTGAGTCAAGTAAAGAACAGTTTGCCAGTACAAACATTGCT
GAAGAGCTAGTAAAACTCTTCAAGAAACAAATAGAACATGATAAGAGAGAAATGATTTTTGAAGTTCTTG
CTCCATTGGCAGAAAATGATGCTATTAAACTACAGCTGGTTGAAGCAGGCCTAGTAGAGTGTCTACTAGA
GATTGTTCAGCAAAAAGTGGATAGTGACAAAGAAGATGATATTACTGAGCTCAAAACTGGTTCAGATCTC
ATGGTTTTATTACTTCTTGGAGATGAATCCATGCAGAAGTTATTTGAAGGAGGAAAAGGTAGTGTATTTC
AAAGGGTACTCTCTTGGATCCCATCAAATAACCACCAGCTACAGCTTGCTGGAGCATTGGCAATTGCAAA
TTTTGCCAGAAATGATGCAAATTGTATTCATATGGTAGACAATGGGATTGTAGAAAAACTTATGGATTTA
CTGGACAGACATGTAGAAGATGGAAATGTAACAGTACAGCATGCAGCACTAAGTGCCCTCAGAAACCTGG
CCATTCCAGTTATAAATAAAGCAAAGATGTTATCAGCTGGGGTCACAGAGGCAGTTTTGAAATTTCTTAA
ATCTGAAATGCCTCCTGTTCAGTTCAAACTTCTGGGAACATTAAGAATGTTAATAGATGCACAAGCAGAA
GCTGCTGAACAATTGGGAAAGAATGTTAAGTTAGTGGAGCGTTTGGTGGAATGGTGTGAAGCCAAAGATC
ATGCTGGTGTGATGGGGGAGTCAAACAGACTGCTGTCTGCCCTTATACGACACAGTAAATCAAAAGATGT
AATTAAAACCATTGTGCAGAGTGGTGGCATCAAGCATCTAGTTACCATGGCAACTAGTGAACATGTAATA
ATGCAGAATGAAGCTCTTGTTGCTTTGGCATTAATAGCAGCTTTAGAATTGGGCACTGCTGAGAAAGATC
TAGAAAGTGCTAAACTTGTACAGATTTTACATAGACTGCTAGCAGATGAGAGAAGTGCTCCTGAAATCAA
ATATAATTCCATGGTCCTGATATGTGCTCTTATGGGATCTGAATGTCTACACAAGGAAGTACAGGATTTG
GCTTTTCTAGATGTCGTATCCAAACTTCGCAGTCATGAGAACAAAAGTGTTGCCCAGCAGGCCTCTCTCA
CAGAGCAGAGACTTACTGTGGAAAGCTAGCTCGAGTGCGGCCGCAACCCAGCTTTCTTGTACAAAGTGGT
GATATCGGTACCGAGCTCGAATTCTACCGGGTAGGGGAGGCGCTTTTCCCAAGGCAGTCTGGAGCATGCG
CTTTAGCAGCCCCGCTGGGCACTTGGCGCTACACAAGTGGCCTCTGGCCTCGCACACATTCCACATCCAC
CGGTAGGCGCCAACCGGCTCCGTTCTTTGGTGGCCCCTTCGCGCCACCTTCTACTCCTCCCCTAGTCAGG
AAGTTCCCCCCCGCCCCGCAGCTCGCGTCGTGCAGGACGTGACAAATGGAAGTAGCACGTCTCACTAGTC
TCGTGCAGATGGACAGCACCGCTGAGCAATGGAAGCGGGTAGGCCTTTGGGGCAGCGGCCAATAGCAGCT
TTGCTCCTTCGCTTTCTGGGCTCAGAGGCTGGGAAGGGGTGGGTCCGGGGGCGGGCTCAGGGGCGGGCTC
AGGGGCGGGGCGGGCGCCCGAAGGTCCTCCGGAGGCCCGGCATTCTGCACGCTTCAAAAGCGCACGTCTG
CCGCGCTGTTCTCCTCTTCCTCATCTCCGGGCCTTTCGACCATCTAGATCCACCGCGGGCCACCATGGTG
AGCAAGGGCGAGGAGGATAACATGGCCATCATCAAGGAGTTCATGCGCTTCAAGGTGCACATGGAGGGCT
CCGTGAACGGCCACGAGTTCGAGATCGAGGGCGAGGGCGAGGGCCGCCCCTACGAGGGCACCCAGACCGC
CAAGCTGAAGGTGACCAAGGGTGGCCCCCTGCCCTTCGCCTGGGACATCCTGTCCCCTCAGTTCATGTAC
GGCTCCAAGGCCTACGTGAAGCACCCCGCCGACATCCCCGACTACTTGAAGCTGTCCTTCCCCGAGGGCT
TCAAGTGGGAGCGCGTGATGAACTTCGAGGACGGCGGCGTGGTGACCGTGACCCAGGACTCCTCCCTGCA
GGACGGCGAGTTCATCTACAAGGTGAAGCTGCGCGGCACCAACTTCCCCTCCGACGGCCCCGTAATGCAG
AAGAAGACCATGGGCTGGGAGGCCTCCTCCGAGCGGATGTACCCCGAGGACGGCGCCCTGAAGGGCGAGA
TCAAGCAGAGGCTGAAGCTGAAGGACGGCGGCCACTACGACGCTGAGGTCAAGACCACCTACAAGGCCAA
GAAGCCCGTGCAGCTGCCCGGCGCCTACAACGTCAACATCAAGTTGGACATCACCTCCCACAACGAGGAC
TACACCATCGTGGAACAGTACGAACGCGCCGAGGGCCGCCACTCCACCGGCGGCATGGACGAGCTGTACA
AGTAGAGCGGCCAACTCGAGGGATCCCCCGGGGTCGACTGATCAAATTCGAGCTCGGTACCTTTAAGACC
AATGACTTACAAGGCAGCTGTAGATCTTAGCCACTTTTTAAAAGAAAAGGGGGGACTGGAAGGGCTAATT
CACTCCCAACGAAGACAAGATCTGCTTTTTGCTTGTACTGGGTCTCTCTGGTTAGACCAGATCTGAGCCT
GGGAGCTCTCTGGCTAACTAGGGAACCCACTGCTTAAGCCTCAATAAAGCTTGCCTTGAGTGCTTCAAGT
AGTGTGTGCCCGTCTGTTGTGTGACTCTGGTAACTAGAGATCCCTCAGACCCTTTTAGTCAGTGTGGAAA
ATCTCTAGCAGTAGTAGTTCATGTCATCTTATTATTCAGTATTTATAACTTGCAAAGAAATGAATATCAG
AGAGTGAGAGGAACTTGTTTATTGCAGCTTATAATGGTTACAAATAAAGCAATAGCATCACAAATTTCAC
AAATAAAGCATTTTTTTCACTGCATTCTAGTTGTGGTTTGTCCAAACTCATCAATGTATCTTATCATGTC
TGGCTCTAGCTATCCCGCCCCTAACTCCGCCCATCCCGCCCCTAACTCCGCCCAGTTCCGCCCATTCTCC
GCCCCATGGCTGACTAATTTTTTTTATTTATGCAGAGGCCGAGGCCGCCTCGGCCTCTGAGCTATTCCAG
AAGTAGTGAGGAGGCTTTTTTGGAGGCCTAGGGACGTACCCAATTCGCCCTATAGTGAGTCGTATTACGC
GCGCTCACTGGCCGTCGTTTTACAACGTCGTGACTGGGAAAACCCTGGCGTTACCCAACTTAATCGCCTT
GCAGCACATCCCCCTTTCGCCAGCTGGCGTAATAGCGAAGAGGCCCGCACCGATCGCCCTTCCCAACAGT
TGCGCAGCCTGAATGGCGAATGGG
[124 nt withheld, positions 3665-3788]
C
[91 nt withheld, positions 3790-3880]
A
[49 nt withheld, positions 3882-3930]
CCTTTGACGTTGGAGTCCACGTTCTTT
[37 nt withheld, positions 3958-3994]
ACCCTATCTCGGTCTATTCTTTTGATTTATAAGGGATTTTGCCGATTTCGGCCTATTGGTTAAAAAATGA
GCTGATTTAACAAAAATTTAACGCGAATTTTAACAAAATATTAACGCTTACAATTTAGGTGGCACTTTTC
GGGGAAATGTGCGCGGAACCCCTATTTGTTTATTTTTCTAAATACATTCAAATATGTATCCGCTCATGAG
ACAATAACCCTGATAAATGCTTCAATAATATTGAAAAAGGAAGAGTATGAGTATTCAACATTTCCGTGTC
GCCCTTATTCCCTTTTTTGCGGCATTTTGCCTTCCTGTTTTTGCTCACCCAGAAACGCTGGTGAAAGTAA
AAGATGCTGAAGATCAGTTGGGTGCACGAGTGGGTTACATCGAACTGGATCTCAACAGCGGTAAGATCCT
TGAGAGTTTTCGCCCCGAAGAACGTTTTCCAATGATGAGCACTTTTAAAGTTCTGCTATGTGGCGCGGTA
TTATCCCGTATTGACGCCGGGCAAGAGCAACTCGGTCGCCGCATACACTATTCTCAGAATGACTTGGTTG
AGTACTCACCAGTCACAGAAAAGCATCTTACGGATGGCATGACAGTAAGAGAATTATGCAGTGCTGCCAT
AACCATGAGTGATAACACTGCGGCCAACTTACTTCTGACAACGATCGGAGGACCGAAGGAGCTAACCGCT
TTTTTGCACAACATGGGGGATCATGTAACTCGCCTTGATCGTTGGGAACCGGAGCTGAATGAAGCCATAC
CAAACGACGAGCGTGACACCACGATGCCTGTAGCAATGGCAACAACGTTGCGCAAACTATTAACTGGCGA
ACTACTTACTCTAGCTTCCCGGCAACAATTAATAGACTGGATGGAGGCGGATAAAGTTGCAGGACCACTT
CTGCGCTCGGCCCTTCCGGCTGGCTGGTTTATTGCTGATAAATCTGGAGCCGGTGAGCGTGGGTCTCGCG
GTATCATTGCAGCACTGGGGCCAGATGGTAAGCCCTCCCGTATCGTAGTTATCTACACGACGGGGAGTCA
GGCAACTATGGATGAACGAAATAGACAGATCGCTGAGATAGGTGCCTCACTGATTAAGCATTGGTAACTG
TCAGACCAAGTTTACTCATATATACTTTAGATTGATTTAAAACTTCATTTTTAATTTAAAAGGATCTAGG
TGAAGATCCTTTTTGATAATCTCATGACCAAAATCCCTTAACGTGAGTTTTCGTTCCACTGAGCGTCAGA
CCCCGTAGAAAAGATCAAAGGATCTTCTTGAGATCCTTTTTTTCTGCGCGTAATCTGCTGCTTGCAAACA
AAAAAACCACCGCTACCAGCGGTGGTTTGTTTGCCGGATCAAGAGCTACCAACTCTTTTTCCGAAGGTAA
CTGGCTTCAGCAGAGCGCAGATACCAAATACTGTTCTTCTAGTGTAGCCGTAGTTAGGCCACCACTTCAA
GAACTCTGTAGCACCGCCTACATACCTCGCTCTGCTAATCCTGTTACCAGTGGCTGCTGCCAGTGGCGAT
AAGTCGTGTCTTACCGGGTTGGACTCAAGACGATAGTTACCGGATAAGGCGCAGCGGTCGGGCTGAACGG
GGGGTTCGTGCACACAGCCCAGCTTGGAGCGAACGACCTACACCGAACTGAGATACCTACAGCGTGAGCT
ATGAGAAAGCGCCACGCTTCCCGAAGGGAGAAAGGCGGACAGGTATCCGGTAAGCGGCAGGGTCGGAACA
GGAGAGCGCACGAGGGAGCTTCCAGGGGGAAACGCCTGGTATCTTTATAGTCCTGTCGGGTTTCGCCACC
TCTGACTTGAGCGTCGATTTTTGTGATGCTCGTCAGGGGGGCGGAGCCTATGGAAAAACGCCAGCAACGC
GGCCTTTTTACGGTTCCTGGCCTTTTGCTGGCCTTTTGCTCACATGTTCTTTCCTGCGTTATCCCCTGAT
TCTGTGGATAACCGTATTACCGCCTTTGAGTGAGCTGATACCGCTCGCCGCAGCCGAACGACCGAGCGCA
GCGAGTCAGTGAGCGAGGAAGCGGAAGAGCGCCCAATACGCAAACCGCCTCTCCCCGCGCGTTGGCCGAT
TCATTAATGCAGCTGGCACGACAGGTTTCCCGACTGGAAAGCGGGCAGTGAGCGCAACGCAATTAATGTG
AGTTAGCTCACTCATTAGGCACCCCAGGCTTTACACTTTATGCTTCCGGCTCGTATGTTGTGTGGAATTG
TGAGCGGATAACAATTTCACACAGGAAACAGCTATGACCATGATTACGCCAAGCGCGCAATTAACCCTCA
CTAAAGGGAACAAAAGCTGGAGCTGCAAGCTTGGCCATTGCATACGTTGTATCCATATCATAATATGTAC
ATTTATATTGGCTCATGTCCAACATTACCGCCATGTTGACATTGATTATTGACTAGTTATTAATAGTAAT
CAATTACGGGGTCATTAGTTCATAGCCCATATATGGAGTTCCGCGTTACATAACTTACGGTAAATGGCCC
GCCTGGCTGACCGCCCAACGACCCCCGCCCATTGACGTCAATAATGACGTATGTTCCCATAGTAACGCCA
ATAGGGACTTTCCATTGACGTCAATGGGTGGAGTATTTACGGTAAACTGCCCACTTGGCAGTACATCAAG
TGTATCATATGCCAAGTACGCCCCCTATTGACGTCAATGACGGTAAATGGCCCGCCTGGCATTATGCCCA
GTACATGACCTTATGGGACTTTCCTACTTGGCAGTACATCTACGTATTAGTCATCGCTATTACCATGGTG
ATGCGGTTTTGGCAGTACATCAATGGGCGTGGATAGCGGTTTGACTCACGGGGATTTCCAAGTCTCCACC
CCATTGACGTCAATGGGAGTTTGTTTTGGCACCAAAATCAACGGGACTTTCCAAAATGTCGTAACAACTC
CGCCCCATTGACGCAAATGGGCGGTAGGCGTGTACGGTGGGAGGTCTATATAAGCAGAGCTCGTTTAGTG
AACCGGGGTCTCTCTGGTTAGACCAGATCTGAGCCTGGGAGCTCTCTGGCTAACTAGGGAACCCACTGCT
TAAGCCTCAATAAAGCTTGCCTTGAGTGCTTCAAGTAGTGTGTGCCCGTCTGTTGTGTGACTCTGGTAAC
TAGAGATCCCTCAGACCCTTTTAGTCAGTGTGGAAAATCTCTAGCAGTGGCGCCCGAACAGGGACTTGAA
AGCGAAAGGGAAACCAGAGGAGCTCTCTCGACGCAGGACTCGGCTTGCTGAAGCGCGCACGGCAAGAGGC
GAGGGGCGGCGACTGGTGAGTACGCCAAAAATTTTGACTAGCGGAGGCTAGAAGGAGAGAGATGGGTGCG
AGAGCGTCAGTATTAAGCGGGGGAGAATTAGATCGCGATGGGAAAAAATTCGGTTAAGGCCAGGGGGAAA
GAAAAAATATAAATTAAAACATATAGTATGGGCAAGCAGGGAGCTAGAACGATTCGCAGTTAATCCTGGC
CTGTTAGAAACATCAGAAGGCTGTAGACAAATACTGGGACAGCTACAACCATCCCTTCAGACAGGATCAG
AAGAACTTAGATCATTATATAATACAGTAGCAACCCTCTATTGTGTGCATCAAAGGATAGAGATAAAAGA
CACCAAGGAAGCTTTAGACAAGATAGAGGAAGAGCAAAACAAAAGTAAGACCACCGCACAGCAAGCGGCC
GCTGATCTTCAGACCTGGAGGAGGAGATATGAGGGACAATTGGAGAAGTGAATTATATAAATATAAAGTA
GTAAAAATTGAACCATTAGGAGTAGCACCCACCAAGGCAAAGAGAAGAGTGGTGCAGAGAGAAAAAAGAG
CAGTGGGAATAGGAGCTTTGTTCCTTGGGTTCTTGGGAGCAGCAGGAAGCACTATGGGCGCAGCGTCAAT
GACGCTGACGGTACAGGCCAGACAATTATTGTCTGGTATAGTGCAGCAGCAGAACAATTTGCTGAGGGCT
ATTGAGGCGCAACAGCATCTGTTGCAACTCACAGTCTGGGGCATCAAGCAGCTCCAGGCAAGAATCCTGG
CTGTGGAAAGATACCTAAAGGATCAACAGCTCCTGGGGATTTGGGGTTGCTCTGGAAAACTCATTTGCAC
CACTGCTGTGCCTTGGAATGCTAGTTGGAGTAATAAATCTCTGGAACAGATTTGGAATCACACGACCTGG
ATGGAGTGGGACAGAGAAATTAACAATTACACAAGCTTAATACACTCCTTAATTGAAGAATCGCAAAACC
AGCAAGAAAAGAATGAACAAGAATTATTGGAATTAGATAAATGGGCAAGTTTGTGGAATTGGTTTAACAT
AACAAATTGGCTGTGGTATATAAAATTATTCATAATGATAGTAGGAGGCTTGGTAGGTTTAAGAATAGTT
TTTGCTGTACTTTCTATAGTGAATAGAGTTAGGCAGGGATATTCACCATTATCGTTTCAGACCCACCTCC
CAACCCCGAGGGGACCCGACAGGCCCGAAGGAATAGAAGAAGAAGGTGGAGAGAGAGACAGAGACAGATC
CATTCGATTAGTGAACGGATCTCGACGGTATCGATAAGCTAATTCACAAATGGCAGTATTCATCCACAAT
TTTAAAAGAAAAGGGGGGATTGGGGGGTACAGTGCAGGGGAAAGAATAGTAGACATAATAGCAACAGACA
TACAAACTAAAGAATTACAAAAACAAATTACAAAAATTCAAAATTTTCGGGTTTATTACAGGGACAGCAG
AGATCCAGTTTGGGAATTAGCTTGATCGATTAGTCCAATTTGTTAAAGACAGGATATCAGTGGTCCAGGC
TCTAGTTTTGACTCAACAATATCACCAGCTGAAGCCTATAGAGTACGAGCCATAGATAGAATAAAAGATT
TTATTTAGTCTCCAGAAAAAGGGGGGAATGAAAGACCCCACCTGTAGGTTTGGCAAGCTAGGATCAAGGT
TAGGAACAGAGAGACAGCAGAATATGGGCCAAACAGGATATCTGTGGTAAGCAGTTCCTGCCCCGGCTCA
GGGCCAAGAACAGTTGGAACAGCAGAATATGGGCCAAACAGGATATCTGTGGTAAGCAGTTCCTGCCCCG
GCTCAGGGCCAAGAACAGATGGTCCCCAGATGCGGTCCCGCCCTCAGCAGTTTCTAGAGAACCATCAGAT
GTTTCCAGGGTGCCCCAAGGACCTGAAATGACCCTGTGCCTTATTTGAACTAACCAATCAGTTCGCTTCT
CGCTTCTGTTCGCGCGCTTCTGCTCCCCGAGCTCAATAAAAGAGCCCACAACCCCTCACTCGGCGCGATC
TAGATCTCGAATCGAATTCACAAGTTTGTACAAAAAAGCAGGCTTGAAGGAATTCGGTACCATGTATCCG
TATGATGTGCCGGATTATGCGTTTAACAAATCATTTGGAACACCCTTTGGGGGTGGCACAGGTGGCTTTG
GCACAACTTCAACATTTGGACAGAATACTGGCTTTGGCACTACTAGTGGAGGGGCATTTGGAACATCTGC
ATTTGGTTCTAGCAACAATACTGGAGGCCTCTTTGGAAATTCACAGACTAAACCAGGAGGATTGTTTGGA
ACCAGTTCATTTAGCCAGCCAGCTACCTCCACAAGCACTGGCTTTGGGTTTGGTACGTCAACAGGAACAG
CAAATACCTTGTTTGGAACTGCAAGCACAGGGACCAGTCTCTTCTCATCCCAAAACAATGCCTTTGCACA
AAATAAACCAACTGGCTTTGGCAATTTTGGAACCAGTACTAGCAGTGGAGGACTCTTTGGAACCACAAAT
ACCACCTCTAATCCTTTTGGCAGCACATCTGGCTCCCTCTTTGGGCCAAGTAGTTTTACAGCTGCTCCTA
CTGGGACTACTATTAAATTTAACCCTCCAACTGGTACAGATACTATGGTCAAAGCTGGAGTTAGCACTAA
CATAAGTACCAAGCACCAGTGTATTACTGCTATGAAAGAATATGAAAGCAAGTCACTAGAGGAACTTCGT
TTAGAGGATTATCAGGCTAACAGGAAGGGCCCACAGAACCAGGTGGGAGCAGGTACCACAACTGGCTTGT
TTGGGTCTTCTCCAGCCACTTCCAGCGCAACAGGACTCTTCAGCTCCTCCACCACTAATTCAGGCTTTGC
ATATGGTCAGAACAAAACTGCCTTTGGAACTAGTACAACTGGATTTGGAACAAATCCAGGTGGTCTCTTT
GGCCAACAGAATCAGCAGACTACCAGCCTCTTCAGCAAACCATTTGGCCAGGCTACAACCACCCAGAACA
CTGGCTTTTCCTTTGGTAATACCAGCACCATAGGACAGCCAAGCACCAACACCATGGGATTATTTGGAGT
AACCCAAGCCTCACAGCCTGGAGGTCTTTTTGGGACAGCTACAAACACCAGCACTGGGACAGCATTTGGA
ACAGGAACAGGTCTCTTTGGGCAGACCAATACTGGATTTGGTGCTGTTGGTTCGACCCTGTTTGGCAATA
ACAAGCTTACTACATTTGGAAGCAGCACAACCAGTGCACCTTCATTTGGTACAACCAGTGGCGGGCTCTT
TGGTTTTGGCACAAATACCAGTGGGAATAGTATTTTTGGAAGTAAACCAGCACCTGGGACTCTTGGAACT
GGGCTTGGTGCAGGATTTGGAACAGCTCTTGGTGCTGGACAGGCATCTTTGTTTGGGAACAACCAACCTA
AGATTGGAGGGCCTCTTGGTACAGGAGCCTTTGGGGCCCCTGGATTTAATACTACGACAGCCACTTTGGG
CTTTGGAGCCCCCCAGGCCCCAGTAGATAATCTCAGTGATACCTTGAAGAAGCTGAAGATAACAGCTGTT
GACAAGACTGAGGATAGTTTAGAAGGATGCTTGGATTGTCTGCTTCAAGCCCTGGCTCAAAATAATACGG
AAACAAGTGAAAAAATCCAAGCAAGTGGAATACTTCAGCTGTTTGCAAGTCTGTTGACTCCACAGTCTTC
CTGCAAAGCCAAAGTAGCTAACATCATAGCAGAAGTAGCCAAAAATGAGTTTATGCGAATTCCATGTGTG
GATGCTGGATTGATTTCACCACTGGTGCAGCTGCTAAATAGCAAAGACCAGGAAGTGCTGCTTCAAACGG
GCAGGGCTCTAGGAAACATATGTTACGATAGCCATGAGGGCAGAAGTGCAGTTGACCAAGCAGGTGG
Features (pLannotate 1.2.2; 34 found; start..end, strand, type, name):
   1446..1470    -  protein_bind   attB2: mutant version of attB; recombination site for the Gateway® BP reaction BP Clonase™
   1477..1494    -  misc_feature   MCS (fragment): pUC18/19 multiple cloning site
   1499..1998    +  promoter       PGK promoter: mouse phosphoglycerate kinase 1 promoter
   2025..2735    +  CDS            mCherry: monomeric derivative of DsRed fluorescent protein (Shaner et al., 2004) mammalian codon-optimized
   2787..2855    +  CDS            nef (fragment): NEF_HV1Z2 - Experimental evidence at protein level: Swiss-Prot protein existence level 1. Extracellular Nef protein targets CD4(+) T-lymphocytes for apoptosis by interacting with CXCR4 surface receptors. From Human immunodeficiency virus type 1 group M subtype D (isolate Z2/CDC-Z34) (HIV-1).
   2857..3090    +  LTR            3' LTR (ΔU3): self-inactivating 3' long terminal repeat (LTR) from HIV-1
   3162..3283    +  polyA_signal   SV40 poly(A) signal: SV40 polyadenylation signal
   3323..3458    +  rep_origin     SV40 ori: SV40 origin of replication
   3479..3497    -  promoter       T7 promoter: promoter for bacteriophage T7 RNA polymerase
   3505..3660    +  CDS            lacZα (fragment): LacZα fragment of β-galactosidase; lacZ fragment
   3665..4093    +  rep_origin     f1 ori (sequence partly withheld): f1 bacteriophage origin of replication; arrow indicates direction of (+) strand synthesis
   4146..4250    +  promoter       AmpR promoter: bla
   4251..5111    +  CDS            AmpR: β-lactamase; bla; confers resistance to ampicillin, carbenicillin, and related antibiotics
   5282..5870    +  rep_origin     ori: high-copy-number ColE1/pMB1/pBR322/pUC origin of replication
   6053..6145    +  CDS            lacI (fragment): lac repressor; lacI; The lac repressor binds to the lac operator to inhibit transcription in E. coli. This inhibition can be relieved by adding lactose or isopropyl-β-D-thiogalactopyranoside (IPTG).
   6158..6179    +  protein_bind   CAP binding site: CAP binding activates transcription in the presence of cAMP. E. coli catabolite activator protein
   6194..6224    +  promoter       lac promoter: promoter for the E. coli lac operon
   6228..6250    +  protein_bind   lac operator (fragment): The lac repressor binds to the lac operator to inhibit transcription in E. coli. This inhibition can be relieved by adding lactose or isopropyl-β-D-thiogalactopyranoside (IPTG). lac repressor encoded by lacI
   6293..6311    +  promoter       T3 promoter: promoter for bacteriophage T3 RNA polymerase
   6412..6791    +  enhancer       CMV enhancer: human cytomegalovirus immediate early enhancer
   6792..6995    +  promoter       CMV promoter: human cytomegalovirus (CMV) immediate early promoter
   7010..7190    +  LTR            5' LTR (truncated): truncated 5' long terminal repeat (LTR) from HIV-1
   7237..7362    +  misc_feature   HIV-1 Ψ: packaging signal of human immunodeficiency virus type 1
   7346..7709    +  CDS            HIV-1 gag (fragment): gag protein from human immunodeficiency virus 1; gag
   7855..8088    +  misc_feature   RRE: The Rev response element (RRE) of HIV-1 allows for Rev-dependent mRNA export from the nucleus to the cytoplasm.
   8465..8565    +  CDS            Rev (fragment): human immunodeficiency virus 1 (HIV-1) Rev protein; rev; enhances nuclear export of unspliced and incompletely spliced viral mRNAs
   8566..8584    -  misc_feature   MCS (fragment): pBluescript multiple cloning site
   8614..8731    +  misc_feature   cPPT/CTS: central polypurine tract and central termination sequence of HIV-1
   8779..8879    +  CDS            env (fragment): murine leukemia virus gPr80 envelope polyprotein precursor; env; proteolytically cleaved into gp70SU and p15TM subunits
   8921..8955    +  LTR            3' LTR (ΔU3) (fragment): self-inactivating 3' long terminal repeat (LTR) from Moloney murine leukemia virus
   8984..9307    +  LTR            LTR (fragment): long terminal repeat from Moloney murine leukemia virus
   9334..9358    +  protein_bind   attB1: mutant version of attB; recombination site for the Gateway® BP reaction BP Clonase™
   9406..10809   +  CDS            NUP98 (fragment): NUP98_HUMAN - Also known as ADAR2. Experimental evidence at protein level: Swiss-Prot protein existence level 1. (Microbial infection) Binds HIV-1 capsid-nucleocapsid (HIV-1 CA-NC) complexes and may thereby promote the integration of the virus in the host nucleus (in vitro) (PubMed:23523133). Binding affinity to HIV-1 CA-NC complexes bearing the capsid change ASN-74-ASP is reduced (in vitro) (PubMed:23523133). From Homo sapiens (Human).
  10810..1426    +  CDS            RAP1GDS1 (across the origin): GDS1_HUMAN - Experimental evidence at protein level: Swiss-Prot protein existence level 1. Stimulates GDP/GTP exchange reaction of a group of small GTP- binding proteins (G proteins) including Rap1a/Rap1b, RhoA, RhoB and KRas, by stimulating the dissociation of GDP from and the subsequent binding of GTP to each small G protein (PubMed:1549351, PubMed:11948427). Able to promote the Ca(2+) release from the endoplasmic reticulum via both inositol trisphosphate (Ins3P) and ryanodine sensitive receptors leading to a enhanced mitochondrial Ca(2+) uptake (PubMed:24349085). From Homo sapiens (Human).
