[The description below was written by a language model from this plasmid's Addgene catalogue record and pLannotate feature annotations shown in this document.]
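Description:
CCLMPC_HA-NUP98::RAP1GDS1 is a self-inactivating, HIV-1-based lentiviral transfer plasmid of about 11.2 kb for expressing a human leukemia-associated fusion oncoprotein in mammalian cells. It is propagated in E. coli through a high-copy ColE1/pUC-type origin with ampicillin selection (AmpR). The backbone also carries an f1 origin, remnants of a lacZα/lac promoter cloning region flanked by T3 and T7 promoters, and an SV40 origin and poly(A) signal downstream of the viral cassette. Viral genomic RNA is transcribed from a CMV enhancer/promoter fused to a truncated 5' LTR. This is followed by the Ψ packaging signal with a partial gag sequence, the RRE for Rev-dependent export, and the cPPT/CTS. The cassette ends in a ΔU3 3' LTR, so the integrated provirus lacks LTR promoter activity. No WPRE is annotated.

The payload uses a dual-promoter arrangement. The record lists the promoters as MND/PGK, and the murine leukemia virus LTR-derived fragments annotated just upstream of the insert are consistent with the MND promoter, a modified retroviral LTR promoter. It drives the N-terminally HA-tagged NUP98::RAP1GDS1 open reading frame, in which an N-terminal portion of NUP98 runs directly into RAP1GDS1. The insert sits between attB1 and attB2 sites, reflecting Gateway recombination cloning. The HA tag is listed in the catalogue but is not separately annotated in the feature table. Downstream, a mouse PGK promoter independently drives mCherry, so transduced cells can be identified or sorted by red fluorescence. There is no drug selection marker for mammalian cells. The associated publication concerns molecular dependencies in NUP98-rearranged acute myeloid leukemia, which suggests use in modelling such fusions, with the HA tag allowing detection or pull-down of the fusion protein.
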