Addgene plasmid #237486: CCLMPC_HA-NUP98::RAP1GDS1
Purpose: Express HA-tagged NUP98::RAP1GDS1 in dual promoter lentiviral vector
Depositing lab: Charles Mullighan. Depositing organization: St. Jude Children's Research Hospital. Publication: KAT6A and KAT7 Histone Acetyltransferase Complexes Are Molecular Dependencies and Therapeutic Targets in NUP98-Rearranged Acute Myeloid Leukemia. Michmerhuizen NL, Heikamp EB, Iacobucci I, Umeda M, Arthur B, Mishra V, Park CS, Di Giacomo D, Hiltenbrand R, Gao Q, Radko-Juettner S, Lott J, Martucci C, Subramanyam V, Hatton C, Wenge DV, Baviskar P, Portola P, Claquin A, Chandra B, Baggett DW, Khalighifar A, Huang H, Zhou P, Long L, Shi H, Sun Y, Papachristou EK, Sekhar Reddy Chilamakuri C, de Luna Vitorino FN, Gongora JM, Wu H, Pounds SB, Janke LJ, Kentsis A, D'Santos CS, Garcia BA, Kriwacki RW, Chi H, Klco JM, Armstrong SA, Mullighan CG. Cancer Discov. 2025 Jun 19. doi: 10.1158/2159-8290.CD-24-1772. PubMed 40536430.
Backbone
  Vector backbone: CCLMPC
  Vector type: Mammalian Expression, Lentiviral
Growth in bacteria
  Bacterial resistance: Ampicillin, 100 μg/mL
  Growth temperature: 37°C
  Growth strain: NEB Stable
  Copy number: High Copy
Gene/Insert
  Gene/Insert name: HA-NUP98::RAP1GDS1
  Species: H. sapiens (human)
  Entrez Gene: NUP98 (a.k.a. ADIR2, NUP196, NUP96, Nup98-96); RAP1GDS1 (a.k.a. GDS1, SmgGDS)
  Promoter: MND/PGK
  Tag / fusion protein: HA (N terminal on insert)
  Cloning method: Gateway Cloning
Terms and licenses: Academic/Nonprofit Terms; Industry Terms: Not Available to Industry
How to cite: CCLMPC_HA-NUP98::RAP1GDS1 was a gift from Charles Mullighan (Addgene plasmid # 237486 ; http://n2t.net/addgene:237486 ; RRID:Addgene_237486)
